Addgene plasmid #195196: OR6K6_Deletion_gRNA2
Purpose: dual gRNAs for deletion of OR6K6 in a third generation Cas9 backbone with GFP
Depositing lab: Jason Sheltzer. Depositing organization: Yale University. Publication: Oncogene-like addiction to aneuploidy in human cancers. Girish V, Lakhani AA, Thompson SL, Scaduto CM, Brown LM, Hagenson RA, Sausville EL, Mendelson BE, Kandikuppa PK, Lukow DA, Yuan ML, Stevens EC, Lee SN, Schukken KM, Akalu SM, Vasudevan A, Zou C, Salovska B, Li W, Smith JC, Taylor AM, Martienssen RA, Liu Y, Sun R, Sheltzer JM. Science. 2023 Jul 6:eadg4521. doi: 10.1126/science.adg4521. PubMed 37410869.
Backbone
  Vector backbone: Lenti-Cas9-gRNA-GFP
  Vector type: Mammalian Expression
  Selectable markers: EGFP
Growth in bacteria
  Bacterial resistance: Ampicillin, 100 μg/mL
  Growth temperature: 37°C
  Growth strain: NEB Stable
  Copy number: High Copy
Gene/Insert
  Gene/Insert name: OR6K6 dual gRNA
  gRNA/shRNA sequence: gattttggtagtcatgacga ; ATTATACCCAGCCATTCCCG
  Species: H. sapiens (human)
  Entrez Gene: OR6K6 (a.k.a. OR1-21)
  Cloning method: Restriction Enzyme; 5′ cloning site Unknown (unknown if destroyed)
Terms and licenses: Academic/Nonprofit Terms; Industry Terms: Not Available to Industry
Depositor comments: Please visit https://doi.org/10.1101/2023.01.09.523344 for bioRxiv preprint.
How to cite: OR6K6_Deletion_gRNA2 was a gift from Jason Sheltzer (Addgene plasmid # 195196 ; http://n2t.net/addgene:195196 ; RRID:Addgene_195196)
