[The description below was written by a language model from this plasmid's Addgene catalogue record and pLannotate feature annotations shown in this document.]
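Description:
OR6K6_Deletion_gRNA2 is an 11.8 kb third-generation, self-inactivating lentiviral all-in-one CRISPR plasmid built on the Lenti-Cas9-gRNA-GFP backbone. It carries two guide RNAs directed against the human olfactory receptor gene OR6K6. In bacteria it is maintained through a high-copy ColE1/pUC-type origin and selected with ampicillin via the bla gene. An f1 origin, an SV40 origin and leftover lac/lacZα cloning-vector fragments are also present in the backbone. There is no mammalian drug-resistance marker, so cells that receive the construct are identified by EGFP fluorescence.

The viral portion begins with an RSV promoter fused to a truncated HIV-1 5' LTR, which allows Tat-independent production of genomic RNA. This is followed by the Ψ packaging signal with a gag fragment, the RRE, a cPPT/CTS, a WPRE and a ΔU3 3' LTR with a downstream SV40 polyadenylation signal. In reverse orientation between the RRE and cPPT sits the guide cassette. One human U6 promoter is annotated there, along with two S. pyogenes tracrRNA scaffold fragments, consistent with two guides. The feature table does not identify a promoter for the second guide. In the forward orientation, an EF-1α core promoter drives S. pyogenes Cas9, annotated as contiguous N- and C-terminal portions that together make up the full coding sequence. EGFP lies downstream of Cas9, but the linking element between them is not annotated.

Expressing two guides together with Cas9 is intended to make paired cuts that delete OR6K6, as stated in the record. The construct can be delivered by transfection or by packaged lentivirus, and edited populations can be followed or sorted by GFP.
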