Features (pLannotate 1.2.2; 29 found; start..end, strand, type, name):
      7..25      +  promoter       T3 promoter: promoter for bacteriophage T3 RNA polymerase
     53..279     +  promoter       RSV promoter: Rous sarcoma virus enhancer/promoter
    280..460     +  LTR            5' LTR (truncated): truncated 5' long terminal repeat (LTR) from HIV-1
    507..632     +  misc_feature   HIV-1 Ψ: packaging signal of human immunodeficiency virus type 1
    616..979     +  CDS            HIV-1 gag (fragment): gag protein from human immunodeficiency virus 1; gag
   1125..1358    +  misc_feature   RRE: The Rev response element (RRE) of HIV-1 allows for Rev-dependent mRNA export from the nucleus to the cytoplasm.
   1454..1497    -  misc_RNA       tracrRNA (fragment): trans-activating CRISPR RNA for the Streptococcus pyogenes CRISPR/Cas9 system
   1869..1907    -  misc_RNA       tracrRNA (fragment): trans-activating CRISPR RNA for the Streptococcus pyogenes CRISPR/Cas9 system
   1960..2200    -  promoter       U6 promoter: RNA polymerase III promoter for human U6 snRNA
   2207..2324    +  misc_feature   cPPT/CTS: central polypurine tract and central termination sequence of HIV-1
   2393..2604    +  promoter       EF-1α core promoter: core promoter for human elongation factor EF-1α
   2708..4309    +  CDS            Cas9(N): N-terminal portion of Streptococcus pyogenes Cas9 (Zetsche et al., 2015)
   4310..6808    +  CDS            Cas9(C): C-terminal portion of Streptococcus pyogenes Cas9 (Zetsche et al., 2015)
   6929..7645    +  CDS            EGFP: EGFP is a basic (constitutively fluorescent) green fluorescent protein published in 1996, derived from Aequorea victoria. It is reported to be a rapidly-maturing weak dimer with moderate acid sensitivity.
   7664..8252    +  misc_feature   WPRE: woodchuck hepatitis virus posttranscriptional regulatory element
   8303..8322    +  misc_feature   cPPT/CTS (fragment): central polypurine tract and central termination sequence of HIV-1
   8324..8557    +  LTR            3' LTR (ΔU3): self-inactivating 3' long terminal repeat (LTR) from HIV-1
   8635..8756    +  polyA_signal   SV40 poly(A) signal: SV40 polyadenylation signal
   8796..8931    +  rep_origin     SV40 ori: SV40 origin of replication
   8952..8970    -  promoter       T7 promoter: promoter for bacteriophage T7 RNA polymerase
   8978..9133    +  CDS            lacZα (fragment): LacZα fragment of β-galactosidase; lacZ fragment
   9138..9566    +  rep_origin     f1 ori (sequence partly withheld): f1 bacteriophage origin of replication; arrow indicates direction of (+) strand synthesis
   9619..9723    +  promoter       AmpR promoter: bla
   9724..10584   +  CDS            AmpR: β-lactamase; bla; confers resistance to ampicillin, carbenicillin, and related antibiotics
  10755..11343   +  rep_origin     ori: high-copy-number ColE1/pMB1/pBR322/pUC origin of replication
  11526..11618   +  CDS            lacI (fragment): lac repressor; lacI; The lac repressor binds to the lac operator to inhibit transcription in E. coli. This inhibition can be relieved by adding lactose or isopropyl-β-D-thiogalactopyranoside (IPTG).
  11631..11652   +  protein_bind   CAP binding site: CAP binding activates transcription in the presence of cAMP. E. coli catabolite activator protein
  11667..11697   +  promoter       lac promoter: promoter for the E. coli lac operon
  11701..11723   +  protein_bind   lac operator (fragment): The lac repressor binds to the lac operator to inhibit transcription in E. coli. This inhibition can be relieved by adding lactose or isopropyl-β-D-thiogalactopyranoside (IPTG). lac repressor encoded by lacI
>Addgene plasmid #195196 | OR6K6_Deletion_gRNA2 | addgene full sequence | sequence record 384548 | Addgene NGS Result
GCGCGCAATTAACCCTCACTAAAGGGAACAAAAGCTGGAGCTGCAAGCTTAATGTAGTCTTATGCAATAC
TCTTGTAGTCTTGCAACATGGTAACGATGAGTTAGCAACATGCCTTACAAGGAGAGAAAAAGCACCGTGC
ATGCCGATTGGTGGAAGTAAGGTGGTACGATCGTGCCTTATTAGGAAGGCAACAGACGGGTCTGACATGG
ATTGGACGAACCACTGAATTGCCGCATTGCAGAGATATTGTATTTAAGTGCCTAGCTCGATACATAAACG
GGTCTCTCTGGTTAGACCAGATCTGAGCCTGGGAGCTCTCTGGCTAACTAGGGAACCCACTGCTTAAGCC
TCAATAAAGCTTGCCTTGAGTGCTTCAAGTAGTGTGTGCCCGTCTGTTGTGTGACTCTGGTAACTAGAGA
TCCCTCAGACCCTTTTAGTCAGTGTGGAAAATCTCTAGCAGTGGCGCCCGAACAGGGACTTGAAAGCGAA
AGGGAAACCAGAGGAGCTCTCTCGACGCAGGACTCGGCTTGCTGAAGCGCGCACGGCAAGAGGCGAGGGG
CGGCGACTGGTGAGTACGCCAAAAATTTTGACTAGCGGAGGCTAGAAGGAGAGAGATGGGTGCGAGAGCG
TCAGTATTAAGCGGGGGAGAATTAGATCGCGATGGGAAAAAATTCGGTTAAGGCCAGGGGGAAAGAAAAA
ATATAAATTAAAACATATAGTATGGGCAAGCAGGGAGCTAGAACGATTCGCAGTTAATCCTGGCCTGTTA
GAAACATCAGAAGGCTGTAGACAAATACTGGGACAGCTACAACCATCCCTTCAGACAGGATCAGAAGAAC
TTAGATCATTATATAATACAGTAGCAACCCTCTATTGTGTGCATCAAAGGATAGAGATAAAAGACACCAA
GGAAGCTTTAGACAAGATAGAGGAAGAGCAAAACAAAAGTAAGACCACCGCACAGCAAGCGGCCGCTGAT
CTTCAGACCTGGAGGAGGAGATATGAGGGACAATTGGAGAAGTGAATTATATAAATATAAAGTAGTAAAA
ATTGAACCATTAGGAGTAGCACCCACCAAGGCAAAGAGAAGAGTGGTGCAGAGAGAAAAAAGAGCAGTGG
GAATAGGAGCTTTGTTCCTTGGGTTCTTGGGAGCAGCAGGAAGCACTATGGGCGCAGCGTCAATGACGCT
GACGGTACAGGCCAGACAATTATTGTCTGGTATAGTGCAGCAGCAGAACAATTTGCTGAGGGCTATTGAG
GCGCAACAGCATCTGTTGCAACTCACAGTCTGGGGCATCAAGCAGCTCCAGGCAAGAATCCTGGCTGTGG
AAAGATACCTAAAGGATCAACAGCTCCTGGGGATTTGGGGTTGCTCTGGAAAACTCGCCATTTGTCTCAA
GATCTAGAATTCAAAAAAAGCACCGACTCGGTGCCACTTTGCTGTTTCCAGCAAAGTTGATAACGGACTA
GCCTTATTTAAACTTGCTATGCTGTTTCCAGCATAGCTCTTAAACCGGGAATGGCTGGGTATAATCGATA
AACATGGCCTCTCAAGAACTATATAAAGCTAAGAATAGAAAAAATTTTACAGTTATGGTGACTAAACTGT
AACCCTTTTTTAAGTTTCAAAGTATATAATAAGTTATGACCTTTTGTACCACACACATTATCATCATATA
GTTTGATTAGGGCTAAGTTTAATAGTCTCCATAACCTTATTACATCATATATGCAAATGAAGGGAACCAT
GGGAAATTGGCCCTAGGCCCGCCCGACCTCTGCGCGTCTGTCTAGTGGACTGCGCGGGCAGACAAGCTCG
GTCACGCAAAAAAAGCACCGACTCGGTGCCACTTTGCTGTTTCCAGCAAAGTTGATAACGGACTAGCCTT
ATTTCAACTTGCTATGCACTCTTGTGCATAGCTCTGAAACTCGTCATGACTACCAAAATCCGGTGTTTCG
TCCTTTCCACAAGATATATAAAGCCAAGAAATCGAAATACTTTCAAGTTACGGTAAGCATATGATAGTCC
ATTTTAAAACATAATTTTAAAACTGCAAACTACCCAAGAAATTATTACTTTCTACGTCACGTATTTTGTA
CTAATATCTTTGTGTTTACAGTCAAATTAATTCTAATTATCTCTCTAACAGCCTTGTATCGTATATGCAA
ATATGAAGGAATCATGGGAAATAGGCCCTCCCACAATTTTAAAAGAAAAGGGGGGATTGGGGGGTACAGT
GCAGGGGAAAGAATAGTAGACATAATAGCAACAGACATACAAACTAAAGAATTACAAAAACAAATTACAA
AAATTCAAAATTTTCGGGTTTATTACAGGGACAGCAGAGATCCACTTTGGCGCCGGCTCGAGTGGCTCCG
GTGCCCGTCAGTGGGCAGAGCGCACATCGCCCACAGTCCCCGAGAAGTTGGGGGGAGGGGTCGGCAATTG
AACCGGTGCCTAGAGAAGGTGGCGCGGGGTAAACTGGGAAAGTGATGTCGTGTACTGGCTCCGCCTTTTT
CCCGAGGGTGGGGGAGAACCGTATATAAGTGCAGTAGTCGCCGTGAACGTTCTTTTTCGCAACGGGTTTG
CCGCCAGAACACAGGTGTCGTGACGCGGGATCCGCCACCATGGATTACAAAGACGATGACGATAAGATGG
CCCCAAAGAAGAAGCGGAAGGTCGGTATCCACGGAGTCCCAGCAGCCGACAAGAAGTACAGCATCGGCCT
GGACATCGGCACCAACTCTGTGGGCTGGGCCGTGATCACCGACGAGTACAAGGTGCCCAGCAAGAAATTC
AAGGTGCTGGGCAACACCGACCGGCACAGCATCAAGAAGAACCTGATCGGAGCCCTGCTGTTCGACAGCG
GCGAAACAGCCGAGGCCACCCGGCTGAAGAGAACCGCCAGAAGAAGATACACCAGACGGAAGAACCGGAT
CTGCTATCTGCAAGAGATCTTCAGCAACGAGATGGCCAAGGTGGACGACAGCTTCTTCCACAGACTGGAA
GAGTCCTTCCTGGTGGAAGAGGATAAGAAGCACGAGCGGCACCCCATCTTCGGCAACATCGTGGACGAGG
TGGCCTACCACGAGAAGTACCCCACCATCTACCACCTGAGAAAGAAACTGGTGGACAGCACCGACAAGGC
CGACCTGCGGCTGATCTATCTGGCCCTGGCCCACATGATCAAGTTCCGGGGCCACTTCCTGATCGAGGGC
GACCTGAACCCCGACAACAGCGACGTGGACAAGCTGTTCATCCAGCTGGTGCAGACCTACAACCAGCTGT
TCGAGGAAAACCCCATCAACGCCAGCGGCGTGGACGCCAAGGCCATCCTGTCTGCCAGACTGAGCAAGAG
CAGACGGCTGGAAAATCTGATCGCCCAGCTGCCCGGCGAGAAGAAGAATGGCCTGTTCGGAAACCTGATT
GCCCTGAGCCTGGGCCTGACCCCCAACTTCAAGAGCAACTTCGACCTGGCCGAGGATGCCAAACTGCAGC
TGAGCAAGGACACCTACGACGACGACCTGGACAACCTGCTGGCCCAGATCGGCGACCAGTACGCCGACCT
GTTTCTGGCCGCCAAGAACCTGTCCGACGCCATCCTGCTGAGCGACATCCTGAGAGTGAACACCGAGATC
ACCAAGGCCCCCCTGAGCGCCTCTATGATCAAGAGATACGACGAGCACCACCAGGACCTGACCCTGCTGA
AAGCTCTCGTGCGGCAGCAGCTGCCTGAGAAGTACAAAGAGATTTTCTTCGACCAGAGCAAGAACGGCTA
CGCCGGCTACATTGACGGCGGAGCCAGCCAGGAAGAGTTCTACAAGTTCATCAAGCCCATCCTGGAAAAG
ATGGACGGCACCGAGGAACTGCTCGTGAAGCTGAACAGAGAGGACCTGCTGCGGAAGCAGCGGACCTTCG
ACAACGGCAGCATCCCCCACCAGATCCACCTGGGAGAGCTGCACGCCATTCTGCGGCGGCAGGAAGATTT
TTACCCATTCCTGAAGGACAACCGGGAAAAGATCGAGAAGATCCTGACCTTCCGCATCCCCTACTACGTG
GGCCCTCTGGCCAGGGGAAACAGCAGATTCGCCTGGATGACCAGAAAGAGCGAGGAAACCATCACCCCCT
GGAACTTCGAGGAAGTGGTGGACAAGGGCGCTTCCGCCCAGAGCTTCATCGAGCGGATGACCAACTTCGA
TAAGAACCTGCCCAACGAGAAGGTGCTGCCCAAGCACAGCCTGCTGTACGAGTACTTCACCGTGTATAAC
GAGCTGACCAAAGTGAAATACGTGACCGAGGGAATGAGAAAGCCCGCCTTCCTGAGCGGCGAGCAGAAAA
AGGCCATCGTGGACCTGCTGTTCAAGACCAACCGGAAAGTGACCGTGAAGCAGCTGAAAGAGGACTACTT
CAAGAAAATCGAGTGCTTCGACTCCGTGGAAATCTCCGGCGTGGAAGATCGGTTCAACGCCTCCCTGGGC
ACATACCACGATCTGCTGAAAATTATCAAGGACAAGGACTTCCTGGACAATGAGGAAAACGAGGACATTC
TGGAAGATATCGTGCTGACCCTGACACTGTTTGAGGACAGAGAGATGATCGAGGAACGGCTGAAAACCTA
TGCCCACCTGTTCGACGACAAAGTGATGAAGCAGCTGAAGCGGCGGAGATACACCGGCTGGGGCAGGCTG
AGCCGGAAGCTGATCAACGGCATCCGGGACAAGCAGTCCGGCAAGACAATCCTGGATTTCCTGAAGTCCG
ACGGCTTCGCCAACAGAAACTTCATGCAGCTGATCCACGACGACAGCCTGACCTTTAAAGAGGACATCCA
GAAAGCCCAGGTGTCCGGCCAGGGCGATAGCCTGCACGAGCACATTGCCAATCTGGCCGGCAGCCCCGCC
ATTAAGAAGGGCATCCTGCAGACAGTGAAGGTGGTGGACGAGCTCGTGAAAGTGATGGGCCGGCACAAGC
CCGAGAACATCGTGATCGAAATGGCCAGAGAGAACCAGACCACCCAGAAGGGACAGAAGAACAGCCGCGA
GAGAATGAAGCGGATCGAAGAGGGCATCAAAGAGCTGGGCAGCCAGATCCTGAAAGAACACCCCGTGGAA
AACACCCAGCTGCAGAACGAGAAGCTGTACCTGTACTACCTGCAGAATGGGCGGGATATGTACGTGGACC
AGGAACTGGACATCAACCGGCTGTCCGACTACGATGTGGACCATATCGTGCCTCAGAGCTTTCTGAAGGA
CGACTCCATCGACAACAAGGTGCTGACCAGAAGCGACAAGAACCGGGGCAAGAGCGACAACGTGCCCTCC
GAAGAGGTCGTGAAGAAGATGAAGAACTACTGGCGGCAGCTGCTGAACGCCAAGCTGATTACCCAGAGAA
AGTTCGACAATCTGACCAAGGCCGAGAGAGGCGGCCTGAGCGAACTGGATAAGGCCGGCTTCATCAAGAG
ACAGCTGGTGGAAACCCGGCAGATCACAAAGCACGTGGCACAGATCCTGGACTCCCGGATGAACACTAAG
TACGACGAGAATGACAAGCTGATCCGGGAAGTGAAAGTGATCACCCTGAAGTCCAAGCTGGTGTCCGATT
TCCGGAAGGATTTCCAGTTTTACAAAGTGCGCGAGATCAACAACTACCACCACGCCCACGACGCCTACCT
GAACGCCGTCGTGGGAACCGCCCTGATCAAAAAGTACCCTAAGCTGGAAAGCGAGTTCGTGTACGGCGAC
TACAAGGTGTACGACGTGCGGAAGATGATCGCCAAGAGCGAGCAGGAAATCGGCAAGGCTACCGCCAAGT
ACTTCTTCTACAGCAACATCATGAACTTTTTCAAGACCGAGATTACCCTGGCCAACGGCGAGATCCGGAA
GCGGCCTCTGATCGAGACAAACGGCGAAACCGGGGAGATCGTGTGGGATAAGGGCCGGGATTTTGCCACC
GTGCGGAAAGTGCTGAGCATGCCCCAAGTGAATATCGTGAAAAAGACCGAGGTGCAGACAGGCGGCTTCA
GCAAAGAGTCTATCCTGCCCAAGAGGAACAGCGATAAGCTGATCGCCAGAAAGAAGGACTGGGACCCTAA
GAAGTACGGCGGCTTCGACAGCCCCACCGTGGCCTATTCTGTGCTGGTGGTGGCCAAAGTGGAAAAGGGC
AAGTCCAAGAAACTGAAGAGTGTGAAAGAGCTGCTGGGGATCACCATCATGGAAAGAAGCAGCTTCGAGA
AGAATCCCATCGACTTTCTGGAAGCCAAGGGCTACAAAGAAGTGAAAAAGGACCTGATCATCAAGCTGCC
TAAGTACTCCCTGTTCGAGCTGGAAAACGGCCGGAAGAGAATGCTGGCCTCTGCCGGCGAACTGCAGAAG
GGAAACGAACTGGCCCTGCCCTCCAAATATGTGAACTTCCTGTACCTGGCCAGCCACTATGAGAAGCTGA
AGGGCTCCCCCGAGGATAATGAGCAGAAACAGCTGTTTGTGGAACAGCACAAGCACTACCTGGACGAGAT
CATCGAGCAGATCAGCGAGTTCTCCAAGAGAGTGATCCTGGCCGACGCTAATCTGGACAAAGTGCTGTCC
GCCTACAACAAGCACCGGGATAAGCCCATCAGAGAGCAGGCCGAGAATATCATCCACCTGTTTACCCTGA
CCAATCTGGGAGCCCCTGCCGCCTTCAAGTACTTTGACACCACCATCGACCGGAAGAGGTACACCAGCAC
CAAAGAGGTGCTGGACGCCACCCTGATCCACCAGAGCATCACCGGCCTGTACGAGACACGGATCGACCTG
TCTCAGCTGGGAGGCGACAAGCGTCCTGCTGCTACTAAGAAAGCTGGTCAAGCTAAGAAAAAGAAAGCTA
GCGGCAGCGGCGCCACCAACTTCAGCCTGCTGAAGCAGGCCGGCGACGTGGAGGAGAACCCCGGCCCCAT
GGTGAGCAAGGGCGAGGAGCTGTTCACCGGGGTGGTGCCCATCCTGGTCGAGCTGGACGGCGACGTAAAC
GGCCACAAGTTCAGCGTGTCCGGCGAGGGCGAGGGCGATGCCACCTACGGCAAGCTGACCCTGAAGTTCA
TCTGCACCACCGGCAAGCTGCCCGTGCCCTGGCCCACCCTCGTGACCACCCTGACCTACGGCGTGCAGTG
CTTCAGCCGCTACCCCGACCACATGAAGCAGCACGACTTCTTCAAGTCCGCCATGCCCGAAGGCTACGTC
CAGGAGCGCACCATCTTCTTCAAGGACGACGGCAACTACAAGACCCGCGCCGAGGTGAAGTTCGAGGGCG
ACACCCTGGTGAACCGCATCGAGCTGAAGGGCATCGACTTCAAGGAGGACGGCAACATCCTGGGGCACAA
GCTGGAGTACAACTACAACAGCCACAACGTCTATATCATGGCCGACAAGCAGAAGAACGGCATCAAGGTG
AACTTCAAGATCCGCCACAACATCGAGGACGGCAGCGTGCAGCTCGCCGACCACTACCAGCAGAACACCC
CCATCGGCGACGGCCCCGTGCTGCTGCCCGACAACCACTACCTGAGCACCCAGTCCGCCCTGAGCAAAGA
CCCCAACGAGAAGCGCGATCACATGGTCCTGCTGGAGTTCGTGACCGCCGCCGGGATCACTCTCGGCATG
GACGAGCTGTACAAGTAGACGCGTTAAGTCGACAATCAACCTCTGGATTACAAAATTTGTGAAAGATTGA
CTGGTATTCTTAACTATGTTGCTCCTTTTACGCTATGTGGATACGCTGCTTTAATGCCTTTGTATCATGC
TATTGCTTCCCGTATGGCTTTCATTTTCTCCTCCTTGTATAAATCCTGGTTGCTGTCTCTTTATGAGGAG
TTGTGGCCCGTTGTCAGGCAACGTGGCGTGGTGTGCACTGTGTTTGCTGACGCAACCCCCACTGGTTGGG
GCATTGCCACCACCTGTCAGCTCCTTTCCGGGACTTTCGCTTTCCCCCTCCCTATTGCCACGGCGGAACT
CATCGCCGCCTGCCTTGCCCGCTGCTGGACAGGGGCTCGGCTGTTGGGCACTGACAATTCCGTGGTGTTG
TCGGGGAAATCATCGTCCTTTCCTTGGCTGCTCGCCTGTGTTGCCACCTGGATTCTGCGCGGGACGTCCT
TCTGCTACGTCCCTTCGGCCCTCAATCCAGCGGACCTTCCTTCCCGCGGCCTGCTGCCGGCTCTGCGGCC
TCTTCCGCGTCTTCGCCTTCGCCCTCAGACGAGTCGGATCTCCCTTTGGGCCGCCTCCCCGCGTCGACTT
TAAGACCAATGACTTACAAGGCAGCTGTAGATCTTAGCCACTTTTTAAAAGAAAAGGGGGGACTGGAAGG
GCTAATTCACTCCCAACGAAGACAAGATCTGCTTTTTGCTTGTACTGGGTCTCTCTGGTTAGACCAGATC
TGAGCCTGGGAGCTCTCTGGCTAACTAGGGAACCCACTGCTTAAGCCTCAATAAAGCTTGCCTTGAGTGC
TTCAAGTAGTGTGTGCCCGTCTGTTGTGTGACTCTGGTAACTAGAGATCCCTCAGACCCTTTTAGTCAGT
GTGGAAAATCTCTAGCAGTACGTATAGTAGTTCATGTCATCTTATTATTCAGTATTTATAACTTGCAAAG
AAATGAATATCAGAGAGTGAGAGGAACTTGTTTATTGCAGCTTATAATGGTTACAAATAAAGCAATAGCA
TCACAAATTTCACAAATAAAGCATTTTTTTCACTGCATTCTAGTTGTGGTTTGTCCAAACTCATCAATGT
ATCTTATCATGTCTGGCTCTAGCTATCCCGCCCCTAACTCCGCCCATCCCGCCCCTAACTCCGCCCAGTT
CCGCCCATTCTCCGCCCCATGGCTGACTAATTTTTTTTATTTATGCAGAGGCCGAGGCCGCCTCGGCCTC
TGAGCTATTCCAGAAGTAGTGAGGAGGCTTTTTTGGAGGCCTAGGGACGTACCCAATTCGCCCTATAGTG
AGTCGTATTACGCGCGCTCACTGGCCGTCGTTTTACAACGTCGTGACTGGGAAAACCCTGGCGTTACCCA
ACTTAATCGCCTTGCAGCACATCCCCCTTTCGCCAGCTGGCGTAATAGCGAAGAGGCCCGCACCGATCGC
CCTTCCCAACAGTTGCGCAGCCTGAATGGCGAATGGG
[124 nt withheld, positions 9138-9261]
C
[91 nt withheld, positions 9263-9353]
A
[49 nt withheld, positions 9355-9403]
CCTTTGACGTTGGAGTCCACGTTCTTT
[37 nt withheld, positions 9431-9467]
ACCCTATCTCGGTCTATTCTTTTGATTTATAAGGGATTTTGCCGATTTCGGCCTATTGGTTAAAAAATGA
GCTGATTTAACAAAAATTTAACGCGAATTTTAACAAAATATTAACGCTTACAATTTAGGTGGCACTTTTC
GGGGAAATGTGCGCGGAACCCCTATTTGTTTATTTTTCTAAATACATTCAAATATGTATCCGCTCATGAG
ACAATAACCCTGATAAATGCTTCAATAATATTGAAAAAGGAAGAGTATGAGTATTCAACATTTCCGTGTC
GCCCTTATTCCCTTTTTTGCGGCATTTTGCCTTCCTGTTTTTGCTCACCCAGAAACGCTGGTGAAAGTAA
AAGATGCTGAAGATCAGTTGGGTGCACGAGTGGGTTACATCGAACTGGATCTCAACAGCGGTAAGATCCT
TGAGAGTTTTCGCCCCGAAGAACGTTTTCCAATGATGAGCACTTTTAAAGTTCTGCTATGTGGCGCGGTA
TTATCCCGTATTGACGCCGGGCAAGAGCAACTCGGTCGCCGCATACACTATTCTCAGAATGACTTGGTTG
AGTACTCACCAGTCACAGAAAAGCATCTTACGGATGGCATGACAGTAAGAGAATTATGCAGTGCTGCCAT
AACCATGAGTGATAACACTGCGGCCAACTTACTTCTGACAACGATCGGAGGACCGAAGGAGCTAACCGCT
TTTTTGCACAACATGGGGGATCATGTAACTCGCCTTGATCGTTGGGAACCGGAGCTGAATGAAGCCATAC
CAAACGACGAGCGTGACACCACGATGCCTGTAGCAATGGCAACAACGTTGCGCAAACTATTAACTGGCGA
ACTACTTACTCTAGCTTCCCGGCAACAATTAATAGACTGGATGGAGGCGGATAAAGTTGCAGGACCACTT
CTGCGCTCGGCCCTTCCGGCTGGCTGGTTTATTGCTGATAAATCTGGAGCCGGTGAGCGTGGGTCTCGCG
GTATCATTGCAGCACTGGGGCCAGATGGTAAGCCCTCCCGTATCGTAGTTATCTACACGACGGGGAGTCA
GGCAACTATGGATGAACGAAATAGACAGATCGCTGAGATAGGTGCCTCACTGATTAAGCATTGGTAACTG
TCAGACCAAGTTTACTCATATATACTTTAGATTGATTTAAAACTTCATTTTTAATTTAAAAGGATCTAGG
TGAAGATCCTTTTTGATAATCTCATGACCAAAATCCCTTAACGTGAGTTTTCGTTCCACTGAGCGTCAGA
CCCCGTAGAAAAGATCAAAGGATCTTCTTGAGATCCTTTTTTTCTGCGCGTAATCTGCTGCTTGCAAACA
AAAAAACCACCGCTACCAGCGGTGGTTTGTTTGCCGGATCAAGAGCTACCAACTCTTTTTCCGAAGGTAA
CTGGCTTCAGCAGAGCGCAGATACCAAATACTGTTCTTCTAGTGTAGCCGTAGTTAGGCCACCACTTCAA
GAACTCTGTAGCACCGCCTACATACCTCGCTCTGCTAATCCTGTTACCAGTGGCTGCTGCCAGTGGCGAT
AAGTCGTGTCTTACCGGGTTGGACTCAAGACGATAGTTACCGGATAAGGCGCAGCGGTCGGGCTGAACGG
GGGGTTCGTGCACACAGCCCAGCTTGGAGCGAACGACCTACACCGAACTGAGATACCTACAGCGTGAGCT
ATGAGAAAGCGCCACGCTTCCCGAAGGGAGAAAGGCGGACAGGTATCCGGTAAGCGGCAGGGTCGGAACA
GGAGAGCGCACGAGGGAGCTTCCAGGGGGAAACGCCTGGTATCTTTATAGTCCTGTCGGGTTTCGCCACC
TCTGACTTGAGCGTCGATTTTTGTGATGCTCGTCAGGGGGGCGGAGCCTATGGAAAAACGCCAGCAACGC
GGCCTTTTTACGGTTCCTGGCCTTTTGCTGGCCTTTTGCTCACATGTTCTTTCCTGCGTTATCCCCTGAT
TCTGTGGATAACCGTATTACCGCCTTTGAGTGAGCTGATACCGCTCGCCGCAGCCGAACGACCGAGCGCA
GCGAGTCAGTGAGCGAGGAAGCGGAAGAGCGCCCAATACGCAAACCGCCTCTCCCCGCGCGTTGGCCGAT
TCATTAATGCAGCTGGCACGACAGGTTTCCCGACTGGAAAGCGGGCAGTGAGCGCAACGCAATTAATGTG
AGTTAGCTCACTCATTAGGCACCCCAGGCTTTACACTTTATGCTTCCGGCTCGTATGTTGTGTGGAATTG
TGAGCGGATAACAATTTCACACAGGAAACAGCTATGACCATGATTACGCCAA
